Addgene plasmid #208076: p11d-RPA70/14 (MSW#134)
Purpose: Expression of human Replication Protein A 70 and 14-kDa subunits in E. coli with 14 having a His-tag
Depositing lab: Marc Wold. Depositing organization: University of Iowa. Publication: Recombinant replication protein A: expression, complex formation, and functional characterization. Henricksen LA, Umbricht CB, Wold MS. J Biol Chem. 1994 Apr 15;269(15):11121-32. PubMed 8157639.
Backbone
  Vector backbone: pET11d
  Backbone manufacturer: MilliporeSigma (Novagen)
  Vector type: Bacterial Expression
Growth in bacteria
  Bacterial resistance: Ampicillin, 100 μg/mL
  Growth temperature: 37°C
  Growth strain: DH5alpha
  Copy number: High Copy
Gene/Insert
  Gene/Insert name: RPA1, RPA3 (alt name: RPA70, RPA14)
  Species: H. sapiens (human)
  Entrez Gene: RPA1 (a.k.a. HSSB, MST075, PFBMFT6, REPA1, RF-A, RP-A, RPA70); RPA3 (a.k.a. REPA3, RP-A p14)
  Cloning method: Restriction Enzyme; 5′ cloning site Unknown (unknown if destroyed)
Terms and licenses: Academic/Nonprofit Terms; Industry Terms: Not Available to Industry
Depositor comments: Contains a single T7 RNA polymerase promoter followed by RPA70 and RPA14. (Each gene has Shine-Delgarno ribosome binding site.) Induction with IPTG expresses RPA70 and RPA14.
How to cite: p11d-RPA70/14 (MSW#134) was a gift from Marc Wold (Addgene plasmid # 208076 ; http://n2t.net/addgene:208076 ; RRID:Addgene_208076)
