[The description below was written by a language model from this plasmid's Addgene catalogue record and pLannotate feature annotations shown in this document.]
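Description:
p11d-RPA70/14 (MSW#134) is a bacterial expression plasmid built on the pET11d backbone for co-producing two subunits of human Replication Protein A, the 70-kDa subunit (RPA1/RPA70) and the 14-kDa subunit (RPA3/RPA14), in E. coli. It is an 8,267-nt plasmid that carries the β-lactamase gene with its own promoter for ampicillin selection and a ColE1/pMB1-type origin. It also retains the pBR322-derived bom and rop regions and nonfunctional fragments of the tetracycline resistance gene left over from the backbone. The catalogue lists the plasmid as high copy, although the presence of rop would normally moderate copy number.

The payload is a bicistronic operon driven by a single T7 promoter that is immediately followed by a lac operator. The RPA1 coding sequence comes first and RPA3 second, and each is preceded by its own copy of the efficient phage T7 gene 10 ribosome binding site, so both proteins are translated independently from one transcript. A short pBluescript polylinker remnant lies between the two genes, presumably a cloning relic. The plasmid-borne lacI gene supplies repressor that keeps the T7lac promoter quiet until IPTG is added, so expression requires a host that provides T7 RNA polymerase. No T7 terminator is annotated downstream of RPA3.

The stated purpose says the 14-kDa subunit carries a His-tag, but the feature table annotates no such tag, so its presence and position cannot be confirmed from the annotation. The 32-kDa RPA subunit is absent, so the construct suits studies of partial RPA subcomplex formation, subunit interactions and the contribution of individual subunits to single-stranded DNA binding.
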