Features (pLannotate 1.2.2; 18 found; start..end, strand, type, name):
     33..54      -  protein_bind   CAP binding site: CAP binding activates transcription in the presence of cAMP. E. coli catabolite activator protein
     67..1148    -  CDS            lacI: lac repressor; lacI; The lac repressor binds to the lac operator to inhibit transcription in E. coli. This inhibition can be relieved by adding lactose or isopropyl-β-D-thiogalactopyranoside (IPTG).
   1149..1226    -  promoter       lacI promoter: lacI
   1234..1513    -  CDS            TcR (fragment): tetracycline efflux protein; tet; confers resistance to tetracycline
   1535..1553    +  promoter       T7 promoter: promoter for bacteriophage T7 RNA polymerase
   1554..1578    +  protein_bind   lac operator: The lac repressor binds to the lac operator to inhibit transcription in E. coli. This inhibition can be relieved by adding lactose or isopropyl-β-D-thiogalactopyranoside (IPTG). lac repressor encoded by lacI
   1593..1615    +  RBS            RBS: efficient ribosome binding site from bacteriophage T7 gene 10 (Olins and Rangwala, 1989)
   1622..3469    +  CDS            RPA1 (sequence withheld): RFA1_HUMAN - Also known as REPA1, RPA70. Experimental evidence at protein level: Swiss-Prot protein existence level 1. As part of the heterotrimeric replication protein A complex (RPA/RP-A), binds and stabilizes single-stranded DNA intermediates, that form during DNA replication or upon DNA stress. It prevents their reannealing and in parallel, recruits and activates different proteins and complexes involved in DNA metabolism (PubMed:27723720, PubMed:27723717). Thereby, it plays an essential role both in DNA replication and the cellular response to DNA damage (PubMed:9430682). In the cellular
   3947..3970    -  misc_feature   MCS (fragment): pBluescript multiple cloning site
   3981..4003    +  RBS            RBS: efficient ribosome binding site from bacteriophage T7 gene 10 (Olins and Rangwala, 1989)
   4010..4372    +  CDS            RPA3 (sequence withheld): RFA3_HUMAN - Also known as REPA3, RPA14. Experimental evidence at protein level: Swiss-Prot protein existence level 1. As part of the heterotrimeric replication protein A complex (RPA/RP-A), binds and stabilizes single-stranded DNA intermediates that form during DNA replication or upon DNA stress. It prevents their reannealing and in parallel, recruits and activates different proteins and complexes involved in DNA metabolism. Thereby, it plays an essential role both in DNA replication and the cellular response to DNA damage (PubMed:9430682). In the cellular response to DNA damage, the RPA comp
   4680..4784    +  promoter       AmpR promoter: bla
   4785..5645    +  CDS            AmpR: β-lactamase; bla; confers resistance to ampicillin, carbenicillin, and related antibiotics
   5816..6404    +  rep_origin     ori: high-copy-number ColE1/pMB1/pBR322/pUC origin of replication
   6590..6729    -  misc_feature   bom: basis of mobility region from pBR322
   6831..7022    -  CDS            rop: Rop protein, which maintains plasmids at low copy number; rop
   7039..7419    +  CDS            YPB1_ECOLX: Protein predicted: Swiss-Prot protein existence level 4. From Escherichia coli.
   7661..18      -  CDS            TcR (fragment) (across the origin): tetracycline efflux protein; tet; confers resistance to tetracycline
>Addgene plasmid #208076 | p11d-RPA70/14 (MSW#134) | addgene full sequence | sequence record 413704 | Addgene NGS Result
CTCAAGGGCATCGGTCGAGATCCCGGTGCCTAATGAGTGAGCTAACTTACATTAATTGCGTTGCGCTCAC
TGCCCGCTTTCCAGTCGGGAAACTGTCGTGCCAGCTGCATTAATGAATCGGCCAACGCGCGGGGAGAGGC
GGTTTGCGTATTGGGCGCCAGGGTGGTTTTTCTTTTCACCAGTGAGACGGGCAACAGCTGATTGCCCTTC
ACCGCCTGGCCCTGAGAGAGTTGCAGCAAGCGGTCCACGCTGGTTTGCCCCAGCAGGCGAAAATCCTGTT
TGATGGTGGTTAACGGCGGGATATAACATGAGCTGTCTTCGGTATCGTCGTATCCCACTACCGAGATATC
CGCACCAACGCGCAGCCCGGACTCGGTAATGGCGCGCATTGCGCCCAGCGCCATCTGATCGTTGGCAACC
AGCATCGCAGTGGGAACGATGCCCTCATTCAGCATTTGCATGGTTTGTTGAAAACCGGACATGGCACTCC
AGTCGCCTTCCCGTTCCGCTATCGGCTGAATTTGATTGCGAGTGAGATATTTATGCCAGCCAGCCAGACG
CAGACGCGCCGAGACAGAACTTAATGGGCCCGCTAACAGCGCGATTTGCTGGTGACCCAATGCGACCAGA
TGCTCCACGCCCAGTCGCGTACCGTCTTCATGGGAGAAAATAATACTGTTGATGGGTGTCTGGTCAGAGA
CATCAAGAAATAACGCCGGAACATTAGTGCAGGCAGCTTCCACAGCAATGGCATCCTGGTCATCCAGCGG
ATAGTTAATGATCAGCCCACTGACGCGTTGCGCGAGAAGATTGTGCACCGCCGCTTTACAGGCTTCGACG
CCGCTTCGTTCTACCATCGACACCACCACGCTGGCACCCAGTTGATCGGCGCGAGATTTAATCGCCGCGA
CAATTTGCGACGGCGCGTGCAGGGCCAGACTGGAGGTGGCAACGCCAATCAGCAACGACTGTTTGCCCGC
CAGTTGTTGTGCCACGCGGTTGGGAATGTAATTCAGCTCCGCCATCGCCGCTTCCACTTTTTCCCGCGTT
TTCGCAGAAACGTGGCTGGCCTGGTTCACCACGCGGGAAACGGTCTGATAAGAGACACCGGCATACTCTG
CGACATCGTATAACGTTACTGGTTTCACATTCACCACCCTGAATTGACTCTCTTCCGGGCGCTATCATGC
CATACCGCGAAAGGTTTTGCGCCATTCGATGGTGTCCGGGATCTCGACGCTCTCCCTTATGCGACTCCTG
CATTAGGAAGCAGCCCAGTAGTAGGTTGAGGCCGTTGAGCACCGCCGCCGCAAGGAATGGTGCATGCAAG
GAGATGGCGCCCAACAGTCCCCCGGCCACGGGGCCTGCCACCATACCCACGCCGAAACAAGCGCTCATGA
GCCCGAAGTGGCGAGCCCGATCTTCCCCATCGGTGATGTCGGCGATATAGGCGCCAGCAACCGCACCTGT
GGCGCCGGTGATGCCGGCCACGATGCGTCCGGCGTAGAGGATCGAGATCTCGATCCCGCGAAATTAATAC
GACTCACTATAGGGGAATTGTGAGCGGATAACAATTCCCCTCTAGAAATAATTTTGTTTAACTTTAAGAA
GGAGATATACC
[1848 nt withheld, positions 1622-3469]
TGAGAGGAGCAGTGCCAATCGGGCAGAAGTTTGCAAATAGGCAGAATGGAATCGATTTCCTCCCACCTCC
GTGTGACGATCCCATGTTAGCTACACAGTGCAGAGGCTCTTGATGGTGGACTAAGCAATTTCCTCCCTCG
TGCGCATCTCAGAACCCATCGGTAGGCAAAGGAAAATACGCTCAGGTGGTTGTGGTGTAGACTGTGTCAG
GCCTACGGAGTCAGCCAGTGGCTAGCGCAAGACCAGTCACTCCCTCTGCCTTCAGGCTTCTGTCAATTTC
ATTATCATCAAGCAGGAATTATGTCGTAAGTCACTGACCCTAACTGCAGACCATGAAGTAAATTATGTAA
CTAGGTTTTTGCTTCTCCAGTGGTGACCACCCCCCCCCATCCCCGCTCACAACTTGGGTTCTTCTCAGCG
GGGCGAGCTGAGAAGCGGTCATGAGCACCTGGGGATTTTAGTAAGTGTGTCTTCCTAGAATTCCTGCAGC
CCGGGGGATCCTAGAAATAATTTTGTTTAACTTTAAGAAGGAGATATACC
[363 nt withheld, positions 4010-4372]
TGATCTTGATGGATTTTCATACGATTGTAAATGAGCTATATTAAAGTCTATTAAAGGAAGCCCTTCTTGT
TTGAGGGAGAGATTTCTGTGCTTTCTCATATTTAATTTGCTGTTTTTAAGATATTCCAACCTAGAGTTTT
TGATGGAACTGATATATTGACAGTTCTCACCGAAGTCCTTTTATAAAGAATTGCTACTCCAATATATGGT
CAGATTAGATGCAAGAATAAAGCAGTTGTCCGAGTCTAAGTTTCTATTTTATTAATAAAAACTAAAATGG
TACGGTGGCACTTTTCGGGGAAATGTGCGCGGAACCCCTATTTGTTTATTTTTCTAAATACATTCAAATA
TGTATCCGCTCATGAGACAATAACCCTGATAAATGCTTCAATAATATTGAAAAAGGAAGAGTATGAGTAT
TCAACATTTCCGTGTCGCCCTTATTCCCTTTTTTGCGGCATTTTGCCTTCCTGTTTTTGCTCACCCAGAA
ACGCTGGTGAAAGTAAAAGATGCTGAAGATCAGTTGGGTGCACGAGTGGGTTACATCGAACTGGATCTCA
ACAGCGGTAAGATCCTTGAGAGTTTTCGCCCCGAAGAACGTTTTCCAATGATGAGCACTTTTAAAGTTCT
GCTATGTGGCGCGGTATTATCCCGTGTTGACGCCGGGCAAGAGCAACTCGGTCGCCGCATACACTATTCT
CAGAATGACTTGGTTGAGTACTCACCAGTCACAGAAAAGCATCTTACGGATGGCATGACAGTAAGAGAAT
TATGCAGTGCTGCCATAACCATGAGTGATAACACTGCGGCCAACTTACTTCTGACAACGATCGGAGGACC
GAAGGAGCTAACCGCTTTTTTGCACAACATGGGGGATCATGTAACTCGCCTTGATCGTTGGGAACCGGAG
CTGAATGAAGCCATACCAAACGACGAGCGTGACACCACGATGCCTGCAGCAATGGCAACAACGTTGCGCA
AACTATTAACTGGCGAACTACTTACTCTAGCTTCCCGGCAACAATTAATAGACTGGATGGAGGCGGATAA
AGTTGCAGGACCACTTCTGCGCTCGGCCCTTCCGGCTGGCTGGTTTATTGCTGATAAATCTGGAGCCGGT
GAGCGTGGGTCTCGCGGTATCATTGCAGCACTGGGGCCAGATGGTAAGCCCTCCCGTATCGTAGTTATCT
ACACGACGGGGAGTCAGGCAACTATGGATGAACGAAATAGACAGATCGCTGAGATAGGTGCCTCACTGAT
TAAGCATTGGTAACTGTCAGACCAAGTTTACTCATATATACTTTAGATTGATTTAAAACTTCATTTTTAA
TTTAAAAGGATCTAGGTGAAGATCCTTTTTGATAATCTCATGACCAAAATCCCTTAACGTGAGTTTTCGT
TCCACTGAGCGTCAGACCCCGTAGAAAAGATCAAAGGATCTTCTTGAGATCCTTTTTTTCTGCGCGTAAT
CTGCTGCTTGCAAACAAAAAAACCACCGCTACCAGCGGTGGTTTGTTTGCCGGATCAAGAGCTACCAACT
CTTTTTCCGAAGGTAACTGGCTTCAGCAGAGCGCAGATACCAAATACTGTCCTTCTAGTGTAGCCGTAGT
TAGGCCACCACTTCAAGAACTCTGTAGCACCGCCTACATACCTCGCTCTGCTAATCCTGTTACCAGTGGC
TGCTGCCAGTGGCGATAAGTCGTGTCTTACCGGGTTGGACTCAAGACGATAGTTACCGGATAAGGCGCAG
CGGTCGGGCTGAACGGGGGGTTCGTGCACACAGCCCAGCTTGGAGCGAACGACCTACACCGAACTGAGAT
ACCTACAGCGTGAGCTATGAGAAAGCGCCACGCTTCCCGAAGGGAGAAAGGCGGACAGGTATCCGGTAAG
CGGCAGGGTCGGAACAGGAGAGCGCACGAGGGAGCTTCCAGGGGGAAACGCCTGGTATCTTTATAGTCCT
GTCGGGTTTCGCCACCTCTGACTTGAGCGTCGATTTTTGTGATGCTCGTCAGGGGGGCGGAGCCTATGGA
AAAACGCCAGCAACGCGGCCTTTTTACGGTTCCTGGCCTTTTGCTGGCCTTTTGCTCACATGTTCTTTCC
TGCGTTATCCCCTGATTCTGTGGATAACCGTATTACCGCCTTTGAGTGAGCTGATACCGCTCGCCGCAGC
CGAACGACCGAGCGCAGCGAGTCAGTGAGCGAGGAAGCGGAAGAGCGCCTGATGCGGTATTTTCTCCTTA
CGCATCTGTGCGGTATTTCACACCGCAATGGTGCACTCTCAGTACAATCTGCTCTGATGCCGCATAGTTA
AGCCAGTATACACTCCGCTATCGCTACGTGACTGGGTCATGGCTGCGCCCCGACACCCGCCAACACCCGC
TGACGCGCCCTGACGGGCTTGTCTGCTCCCGGCATCCGCTTACAGACAAGCTGTGACCGTCTCCGGGAGC
TGCATGTGTCAGAGGTTTTCACCGTCATCACCGAAACGCGCGAGGCAGCTGCGGTAAAGCTCATCAGCGT
GGTCGTGAAGCGATTCACAGATGTCTGCCTGTTCATCCGCGTCCAGCTCGTTGAGTTTCTCCAGAAGCGT
TAATGTCTGGCTTCTGATAAAGCGGGCCATGTTAAGGGCGGTTTTTTCCTGTTTGGTCACTGATGCCTCC
GTGTAAGGGGGATTTCTGTTCATGGGGGTAATGATACCGATGAAACGAGAGAGGATGCTCACGATACGGG
TTACTGATGATGAACATGCCCGGTTACTGGAACGTTGTGAGGGTAAACAACTGGCGGTATGGATGCGGCG
GGACCAGAGAAAAATCACTCAGGGTCAATGCCAGCGCTTCGTTAATACAGATGTAGGTGTTCCACAGGGT
AGCCAGCAGCATCCTGCGATGCAGATCCGGAACATAATGGTGCAGGGCGCTGACTTCCGCGTTTCCAGAC
TTTACGAAACACGGAAACCGAAGACCATTCATGTTGTTGCTCAGGTCGCAGACGTTTTGCAGCAGCAGTC
GCTTCACGTTCGCTCGCGTATCGGTGATTCATTCTGCTAACCAGTAAGGCAACCCCGCCAGCCTAGCCGG
GTCCTCAACGACAGGAGCACGATCATGCGCACCCGTGGCCAGGACCCAACGCTGCCCGAGATGCGCCGCG
TGCGGCTGCTGGAGATGGCGGACGCGATGGATATGTTCTGCCAAGGGTTGGTTTGCGCATTCACAGTTCT
CCGCAAGAATTGATTGGCTCCAATTCTTGGAGTGGTGAATCCGTTAGCGAGGTGCCGCCGGCTTCCATTC
AGGTCGAGGTGGCCCGGCTCCATGCACCGCGACGCAACGCGGGGAGGCAGACAAGGTATAGGGCGGCGCC
TACAATCCATGCCAACCCGTTCCATGTGCTCGCCGAGGCGGCATAAATCGCCGTGACGATCAGCGGTCCA
ATGATCGAAGTTAGGCTGGTAAGAGCCGCGAGCGATCCTTGAAGCTGTCCCTGATGGTCGTCATCTACCT
GCCTGGACAGCATGGCCTGCAACGCGGGCATCCCGATGCCGCCGGAAGCGAGAAGAATCATAATGGGGAA
GGCCATCCAGCCTCGCGTCGCGAACGCCAGCAAGACGTAGCCCAGCGCGTCGGCCGCCATGCCGGCGATA
ATGGCCTGCTTCTCGCCGAAACGTTTGGTGGCGGGACCAGTGACGAAGGCTTGAGCGAGGGCGTGCAAGA
TTCCGAATACCGCAAGCGACAGGCCGATCATCGTCGCGCTCCAGCGAAAGCGGTCCTCGCCGAAAATGAC
CCAGAGCGCTGCCGGCACCTGTCCTACGAGTTGCATGATAAAGAAGACAGTCATAAGTGCGGCGACGATA
GTCATGCCCCGCGCCCACCGGAAGGAGCTGACTGGGTTGAAGGCT
